Addgene plasmid #57368: mEos2-Dectin1A-N-10
Purpose: Localization: Membrane, Excitation: 505 / 569, Emission: 516 / 581
Depositing lab: Michael Davidson. Depositing organization: Florida State University, Tallahassee. Publication: A bright and photostable photoconvertible fluorescent protein. McKinney SA, Murphy CS, Hazelwood KL, Davidson MW, Looger LL. Nat Methods. 2009 Feb . 6(2):131-3. 10.1038/nmeth.1296 PubMed 19169260.
Backbone
  Vector backbone: mEos2-N1
  Backbone size w/o insert (bp): 4750
  Vector type: Mammalian Expression
  Selectable markers: Neomycin (select with G418)
Growth in bacteria
  Bacterial resistance: Kanamycin, 50 μg/mL
  Growth temperature: 37°C
  Growth strain: DH5alpha
  Copy number: High Copy
Gene/Insert
  Gene/Insert name: Dectin1A (alt name: NP_922938.1)
  Species: H. sapiens (human)
  Entrez Gene: CLEC7A (a.k.a. BGR, CANDF4, CD369, CLECSF12, DECTIN1, SCARE2)
  Promoter: CMV
  Tag / fusion protein: mEos2 (C terminal on backbone)
  Cloning method: Unknown
  Sequencing primers: 5′ CMV-F; 3′ SV40pA-R
Terms and licenses: Academic/Nonprofit Terms; Industry Terms
Depositor comments: . Excitation = 505 / 569; Emission = 516 / 581
How to cite: mEos2-Dectin1A-N-10 was a gift from Michael Davidson (Addgene plasmid # 57368 ; http://n2t.net/addgene:57368 ; RRID:Addgene_57368)
