[The description below was written by a language model from this plasmid's Addgene catalogue record.]
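Description:
mEos2-Dectin1A-N-10 is a mammalian expression plasmid built on the mEos2-N1 backbone (about 4.75 kb without the insert), an N1-style fusion vector in which a gene of interest is placed upstream of the fluorescent protein coding sequence. It is maintained at high copy in E. coli under kanamycin selection. It also carries a neomycin resistance marker, so transfected mammalian cells can be selected with G418. No feature table accompanies the record, so the origin of replication and other backbone elements are not itemised. The listed SV40pA-R sequencing primer does imply an SV40 polyadenylation signal downstream of the fusion.

The insert is human Dectin-1 isoform A, encoded by CLEC7A (also known as CD369 or CLECSF12), a C-type lectin pattern-recognition receptor known for binding fungal beta-glucans. Expression is driven by the CMV promoter, a strong constitutive promoter in most mammalian cell lines. mEos2 is fused to the C terminus of the receptor. The "N-10" in the name probably refers to the N1-type configuration and a 10-residue linker between the two parts, although the record does not say this explicitly, and the cloning method is listed as unknown.

mEos2 is a monomeric green-to-red photoconvertible fluorescent protein. The recorded spectra are excitation/emission of 505/516 nm for the green state and 569/581 nm for the photoconverted red state. The stated localization of the fusion is the membrane, consistent with Dectin-1 being a transmembrane receptor. The construct therefore serves as a membrane-targeted photoconvertible marker, suited to live-cell imaging of receptor distribution, optical highlighting and tracking of labelled subpopulations, and single-molecule localization approaches such as PALM.
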