>Addgene plasmid #57368 | mEos2-Dectin1A-N-10 | depositor partial sequence | sequence record 88503 | insert sequence
CGCTAGCGCCACCATGGAATATCATCCTGATTTAGAAAATTTGGATGAAGATGGATATACTCAATTACAC
TTCGACTCTCAAAGCAATACCAGGATAGCTGTTGTTTCAGAGAAAGGATCGTGTGCTGCATCTCCTCCTT
GGCGCCTCATTGCTGTAATTTTGGGAATCCTATGCTTGGTAATACTGGTGATAGCTGTGGTCCTGGGTAC
CATGGCTATTTGGAGATCCAATTCAGGAAGCAACACATTGGAGAATGGCTACTTTCTATCAAGAAATAAA
GAGAACCACAGTCAACCCACACAATCATCTTTAGAAGACAGTGTGACTCCTACCAAAGCTGTCAAAACCA
CAGGGGTTCTTTCCAGCCCTTGTCCTCCTAATTGGATTATATATGAGAAGAGCTGTTATCTATTCAGCAT
GTCACTAAATTCCTGGGATGGAAGTAAAAGACAATGCTGGCAACTGGGCTCTAATCTCCTAAAGATAGAC
AGCTCAAATGAATTGGGATTTATAGTAAAACAAGTGTCTTCCCAACCTGATAATTCATTTTGGATAGGCC
TTTCTCGGCCCCAGACTGAAGTACCATGGCTCTGGGAGGATGGATCAACATTCTCTTCTAACTTATTTCA
GATCAGAACCACAGCTACCCAAGAAAACCCATCTCCAAATTGTGTATGGATTCACGTGTCAGTCATTTAT
GACCAACTGTGTAGTGTGCCCTCATATAGTATTTGTGAGAAGAAGTTTTCAATGAGCTCCGGAGGGGATC
CACCGGTCGCCACCATGAGTGCGATTAAGCCAGACATGAAGATCAAACTCCGTATGGAAGGCAACGTAAA
CGGGCACCACTTTGTGATCGACGGAGATGGTACAGGCAAGCCTTTTGAGGGAAAACAGAGTATGGATCTT
GAAGTCAAAGAGGGCGGACCTCTGCCTTTTGCCTTTGATATCCTGACCACTGCATTCCATTACGGCAACA
GGGTATTCGCCAAATATCCAGACAACATACAAGACTATTTTAAGCAGTCGTTTCCTAAGGGGTATTCGTG
GGAACGAAGCTTGACTTTCGAAGACGGGGGCATTTGCATTGCCAGAAACGACATAACAATGGAAGGGGAC
ACTTTCTATAATAAAGTTCGATTTTATGGTACCAACTTTCCCGCCAATGGTCCAGTTATGCAGAAGAAGA
CGCTGAAATGGGAGCCCTCCACTGAGAAAATGTATGTGCGTGATGGAGTGCTGACGGGTGATATTCATAT
GGCTTTGTTGCTTGAAGGAAATGCCCATTACCGATGTGACTTCAGAACTACTTACAAAGCTAAGGAGAAG
GGTGTCAAGTTACCAGGCTACCACTTTGTGGACCACTGCATTGAGATTTTAAGCCATGACAAAGATTACA
ACAAGGTTAAGCTGTATGAGCATGCTGTTGCTCATTCTGGATTGCCTGACAATGCCAGACGATAAGCGGC
CGCGACTCTAGATCATAATCA
