>Addgene plasmid #57368 | mEos2-Dectin1A-N-10 | addgene partial sequence | sequence record 117726 | SV40pA-R 5'-GAAATTTGTGATGCTATTGC-3'
GTTAACAACAACAATTGCATTCATTTTATGTTTCAGGTTCAGGGGGAGGTGTGGGAGGTTTTTTAAAGCA
AGTAAAACCTCTACAAATGTGGTATGGCTGATTATGATCTAGAGTCGCGGCCGCTTATCGTCTGGCATTG
TCAGGCAATCCAGAATGAGCAACAGCATGCTCATACAGCTTAACCTTGTTGTAATCTTTGTCATGGCTTA
AAATCTCAATGCAGTGGTCCACAAAGTGGTAGCCTGGTAACTTGACACCCTTCTCCTTAGCTTTGTAAGT
AGTTCTGAAGTCACATCGGTAATGGGCATTTCCTTCAAGCAACAAAGCCATATGAATATCACCCGTCAGC
ACTCCATCACGCACATACATTTTCTCAGTGGAGGGCTCCCATTTCAGCGTCTTCTTCTGCATAACTGGAC
CATTGGCGGGAAAGTTGGTACCATAAAATCGAACTTTATTATAGAAAGTGTCCCCTTCCATTGTTATGTC
GTTTCTGGCAATGCAAATGCCCCCGTCTTCGAAAGTCAAGCTTCGTTCCCACGAATACCCCTTAGGAAAC
GACTGCTTAAAATAGTCTTGTATGTTGTCTGGATATTTGGCGAATACCCTGTTGCCGTAATGGAATGCAG
TGGTCAGGATATCAAAGGCAAAAGGCAGAGGTCCGCCCTCTTTGACTTCAAGATCCATACTCTGTTTTCC
CTCAAAAGGCTTGCCTGTACCATCTCCGTCGATCACAAAGTGGTGCCCGTTTACGTTGCCTTCCATACGG
AGTTTGATCTTCATGTCTGGCTTAATCGCACTCATGGTGGCGACCGGTGGATCCCCTCCGGAGCTCATTG
AAAACTTCTTCTCACAAATACTATATGAGGGCACACTACACAG
